Addgene plasmid #145513: pGBW-m4046295
Purpose: Yeast Expression plasmid for SARS-CoV-2 N (nucleocapsid)
Depositing lab: Ginkgo Bioworks & Benjie Chen. Depositing organization: Ginkgo Bioworks.
Backbone
  Vector backbone: AmpR; 2u URA3
  Backbone size w/o insert (bp): 4078
  Vector type: Yeast Expression
  Selectable markers: URA3
Growth in bacteria
  Bacterial resistance: Ampicillin, 100 μg/mL
  Growth temperature: 37°C
  Growth strain: DH5alpha
  Copy number: High Copy
Gene/Insert
  Gene/Insert name: SARS-CoV-2 N (nucleocapsid) (alt names: nucleocapsid phosphoprotein; N protein)
  Species: S. cerevisiae (budding yeast); Severe acute respiratory syndrome coronavirus 2
  Insert size (bp): 1253
  Mutation: wt
  Entrez Gene: N (a.k.a. GU280_gp10)
  Promoter: pGAL1
  Tag / fusion protein: Cleavable thrombin;6xHIS (C terminal on backbone)
  Cloning method: Unknown
Resource information
  A portion of this plasmid was derived from a plasmid made by: GinkgoBioworks
Depositor comments: NCBI Reference Sequence: YP_009724397.2Created by gene synthesis with Not1 site.
How to cite: pGBW-m4046295 was a gift from Ginkgo Bioworks & Benjie Chen (Addgene plasmid # 145513 ; http://n2t.net/addgene:145513 ; RRID:Addgene_145513)
