[The description below was written by a language model from this plasmid's Addgene catalogue record and pLannotate feature annotations shown in this document.]
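Description:
pGBW-m4046295 is an episomal yeast expression plasmid and E. coli shuttle vector built to produce the SARS-CoV-2 nucleocapsid (N) protein in Saccharomyces cerevisiae. The full sequence record is about 6.1 kb. In yeast it replicates from the 2μ origin, which supports multicopy maintenance, and is selected by uracil prototrophy through a URA3 cassette with its own promoter; URA3 also permits counterselection with 5-fluoroorotic acid. In bacteria it is propagated from a ColE1/pUC-type origin and selected with ampicillin through the β-lactamase gene, which the annotation places downstream of a cat promoter. The bacterial segment is bracketed by short insulating terminators (T3Te, T7Te, tonB). A short rop reading frame is also annotated next to AmpR, although the catalogue lists the plasmid as high copy.

The payload is a wild-type N coding sequence, made by gene synthesis against the NCBI reference protein. The listing of budding yeast alongside the virus as species may indicate codon adaptation, but the record does not say so explicitly. The gene sits between the galactose-inducible, Gal4-regulated GAL1 promoter and a CYC1 terminator fragment, so expression can be switched on by carbon source. According to the catalogue, the backbone supplies a C-terminal thrombin cleavage site followed by a 6xHis tag. This would allow metal-affinity purification and later tag removal, but these elements are not separately annotated in the feature table and presumably lie in the short gap between the N coding sequence and the terminator. The construct suits inducible production and purification of recombinant nucleocapsid protein from yeast, though the record states no purpose beyond yeast expression.
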