Features (pLannotate 1.2.2; 13 found; start..end, strand, type, name):
     25..466     +  promoter       GAL1 promoter: S. cerevisiae GAL1; inducible promoter, regulated by Gal4
    478..1734    +  CDS            N: NCAP_SARS2 - Experimental evidence at protein level: Swiss-Prot protein existence level 1. Packages the positive strand viral genome RNA into a helical ribonucleocapsid (RNP) and plays a fundamental role during virion assembly through its interactions with the viral genome and membrane protein M. Plays an important role in enhancing the efficiency of subgenomic viral RNA transcription as well as viral replication (By similarity). May modulate transforming growth factor-beta signaling by binding host smad3 (By similarity). From Severe acute respiratory syndrome coronavirus 2 (2019-nCoV) (SARS-C
   1799..1971    +  terminator     CYC1 terminator (fragment): S. cerevisiae CYC1; transcription terminator for CYC1
   2007..2183    +  promoter       URA3 promoter (fragment): S. cerevisiae URA3
   2184..2987    +  CDS            URA3: orotidine-5'-phosphate decarboxylase, required for uracil biosynthesis; S. cerevisiae URA3; yeast auxotrophic marker, counterselectable with 5-fluoroorotic acid (5-FOA)
   3070..4052    -  rep_origin     2μ ori: yeast 2μ plasmid origin of replication
   4130..4159    +  terminator     T3Te terminator: phage T3 early transcription terminator
   4181..4768    +  rep_origin     ori: high-copy-number ColE1/pMB1/pBR322/pUC origin of replication
   4780..4807    -  terminator     T7Te terminator: phage T7 early transcription terminator
   4831..5022    -  CDS            rop: Rop protein, which maintains plasmids at low copy number; rop
   5023..5883    -  CDS            AmpR: β-lactamase; bla; confers resistance to ampicillin, carbenicillin, and related antibiotics
   5884..5986    -  promoter       cat promoter: promoter of the E. coli cat gene encoding chloramphenicol acetyltransferase
   5987..6018    -  terminator     tonB terminator: bidirectional E. coli tonB-P14 transcription terminator
>Addgene plasmid #145513 | pGBW-m4046295 | addgene full sequence | sequence record 300250 | Addgene NGS Result
GCGGCCGCTTGCTATATTGAAGTACGGATTAGAAGCCGCCGAGCGGGCGACAGCCCTCCGACGGAAGACT
CTCCTCCGTGCGTCCTCGTCTTCACCGGTCGCGTTCCTGAAACGCAGATGTGCCTCGCGCCGCACTGCTC
CGAACAATAAAGATTCTACAATACTAGCTTTTATGGTTATGAAGAGGAAAAATTGGCAGTAACCTGGCCC
CACAAACCTTCAAATTAACGAATCAAATTAACAACCATAGGATGATAATGCGATTAGTTTTTTAGCCTTA
TTTCTGGGGTAATTAATCAGCGAAGCGATGATTTTTGATCTATTAACAGATATATAAATGGAAAAGCTGC
ATAACCACTTTAACTAATACTTTCAACATTTTCAGTTTGTATTACTTCTTATTCAAATGTCATAAAAGTA
TCAACAAAAAATTGTTAATATACCTCTATACTTTAACGTCAAGGAGAAAAAACTATAATGTCTGATAATG
GACCCCAAAATCAGCGAAATGCACCCCGCATTACGTTTGGTGGACCCTCAGATTCAACTGGCAGTAACCA
GAATGGAGAACGCAGTGGGGCGCGATCAAAACAACGTCGGCCCCAAGGTTTACCCAATAATACTGCGTCT
TGGTTCACCGCTCTCACTCAACATGGCAAGGAAGACCTTAAATTCCCTCGAGGACAAGGCGTTCCAATTA
ACACCAATAGCAGTCCAGATGACCAAATTGGCTACTACCGAAGAGCTACCAGACGAATTCGTGGTGGTGA
CGGTAAAATGAAAGATCTCAGTCCAAGATGGTATTTCTACTACCTAGGAACTGGGCCAGAAGCTGGACTT
CCCTATGGTGCTAACAAAGACGGCATCATATGGGTTGCAACTGAGGGAGCCTTGAATACACCAAAAGATC
ACATTGGCACCCGCAATCCTGCTAACAATGCTGCAATCGTGCTACAACTTCCTCAAGGAACAACATTGCC
AAAAGGCTTCTACGCAGAAGGGAGCAGAGGCGGCAGTCAAGCCTCTTCTCGTTCCTCATCACGTAGTCGC
AACAGTTCAAGAAATTCAACTCCAGGCAGCAGTAGGGGAACTTCTCCTGCTAGAATGGCTGGCAATGGCG
GTGATGCTGCTCTTGCTTTGCTGCTGCTTGACAGATTGAACCAGCTTGAGAGCAAAATGTCTGGTAAAGG
CCAACAACAACAAGGCCAAACTGTCACTAAGAAATCTGCTGCTGAGGCTTCTAAGAAGCCTCGGCAAAAA
CGTACTGCCACTAAAGCATACAATGTAACACAAGCTTTCGGCAGACGTGGTCCAGAACAAACCCAAGGAA
ATTTTGGGGACCAGGAACTAATCAGACAAGGAACTGATTACAAACATTGGCCGCAAATTGCACAATTTGC
CCCCAGCGCTTCAGCGTTCTTCGGAATGTCGCGCATTGGCATGGAAGTCACACCTTCGGGAACGTGGTTG
ACCTACACAGGTGCCATCAAATTGGATGACAAAGATCCAAATTTCAAAGATCAAGTCATTTTGCTGAATA
AGCATATTGACGCATACAAAACATTCCCACCAACAGAGCCTAAAAAGGACAAAAAGAAGAAGGCTGATGA
AACTCAAGCCTTACCGCAGAGACAGAAGAAACAGCAAACTGTGACTCTTCTTCCTGCTGCAGATTTGGAT
GATTTCTCCAAACAATTGCAACAATCCATGAGCAGTGCTGACTCAACTCAGGCCCTCGTGCCGAGAGGTT
CTCACCATCATCACCATCATTAAACAGGCCCCTTTTCCTTTGTCGATATCATGTAATTAGTTATGTCACG
CTTACATTCACGCCCTCCTCCCACATCCGCTCTAACCGAAAAGGAAGGAGTTAGACAACCTGAAGTCTAG
GTCCCTATTTATTTTTTTTAATAGTTATGTTAGTATTAAGAACGTTATTTATATTTCAAATTTTTCTTTT
TTTTCTGTACAAAGCGGCCGCCGAACCACTAGTGCACTGCAGTACACGGTTTCCTTGAAATTTTTTTGAT
TCGGTAATCTCCGAACAGAAGGAAGAACGAAGGAAGGAGCACAGACTTAGATTGGTATATATACGCATAT
GTAGTGTTGAAGAAACATGAAATTGCCCAGTATTCTTAACCCAACTGCACAGAACAAAAACGTGCAGGAA
ACGAAGATAAATCATGTCGAAAGCTACATATAAGGAACGTGCTGCTACTCATCCTAGTCCTGTTGCTGCC
AAGCTATTTAATATCATGCACGAAAAGCAAACAAACTTGTGTGCTTCATTGGATGTTCGTACCACCAAGG
AATTACTGGAGTTAGTTGAAGCATTAGGTCCCAAAATTTGTTTACTAAAAACACATGTGGATATCTTGAC
TGATTTTTCCATGGAGGGCACAGTTAAGCCGCTAAAGGCATTATCCGCCAAGTACAATTTTTTACTCTTC
GAGGACAGAAAATTTGCTGACATTGGTAATACAGTCAAATTGCAGTACTCTGCGGGTGTATACAGAATAG
CAGAATGGGCAGACATTACGAATGCACACGGTGTGGTGGGCCCAGGTATTGTTAGCGGTTTGAAGCAGGC
GGCAGAAGAAGTAACAAAGGAACCTAGAGGCCTTTTGATGTTAGCAGAATTGTCATGCAAGGGCTCCCTA
TCTACTGGAGAATATACTAAGGGTACTGTTGACATTGCGAAGAGCGACAAAGATTTTGTTATCGGCTTTA
TTGCTCAAAGAGACATGGGTGGAAGAGATGAAGGTTACGATTGGTTGATTATGACACCCGGTGTGGGTTT
AGATGACAAGGGAGATGCATTGGGTCAACAGTATAGAACCGTGGATGATGTGGTTTCTACAGGATCTGAC
ATTATTATTGTTGGAAGAGGACTATTTGCAAAGGGAAGGGATGCTAAGGTAGAGGGTGAACGTTACAGAA
AAGCAGGCTGGGAAGCATATTTGAGAAGATGCGGCCAGCAAAACTAAAAAACTGTATTATAAGTAAATGC
ATGTATACTAAACTCACAAATTAGAGCTTCAATTTAATTATATCAGTTATTACCCGAGTAACGAAGCATC
TGTGCTTCATTTTGTAGAACAAAAATGCAACGCGAGAGCGCTAATTTTTCAAACAAAGAATCTGAGCTGC
ATTTTTACAGAACAGAAATGCAACGCGAAAGCGCTATTTTACCAACGAAGAATCTGTGCTTCATTTTTGT
AAAACAAAAATGCAACGCGAGAGCGCTAATTTTTCAAACAAAGAATCTGAGCTGCATTTTTACAGAACAG
AAATGCAACGCGAGAGCGCTATTTTACCAACAAAGAATCTATACTTCTTTTTTGTTCTACAAAAATGCAT
CCCGAGAGCGCTATTTTTCTAACAAAGCATCTTAGATTACTTTTTTTCTCCTTTGTGCGCTCTATAATGC
AGTCTCTTGATAACTTTTTGCACTGTAGGTCCGTTAAGGTTAGAAGAAGGCTACTTTGGTGTCTATTTTC
TCTTCCATAAAAAAAGCCTGACTCCACTTCCCGCGTTTACTGATTACTAGCGAAGCTGCGGGTGCATTTT
TTCAAGATAAAGGCATCCCCGATTATATTCTATACCGATGTGGATTGCGCATACTTTGTGAACAGAAAGT
GATAGCGTTGATGATTCTTCATTGGTCAGAAAATTATGAACGGTTTCTTCTATTTTGTCTCTATATACTA
CGTATAGGAAATGTTTACATTTTCGTATTGTTTTCGATTCACTCTATGAATAGTTCTTACTACAATTTTT
TTGTCTAAAGAGTAATACTAGAGATAAACATAAAAAATGTAGAGGTCGAGTTTAGATGCAAGTTCAAGGA
GCGAAAGGTGGATGGGTAGGTTATATAGGGATATAGCACAGAGATATATAGCAAAGAGATACTTTTGAGC
AATGTTTGTGGAAGCGGTATTCGCAATATTTTAGTAGCTCGTTACAGTCCGGTGCGTTTTTGGTTTTTTG
AAAGTGCGTCATCAGAGCGCTTTTGGTTTTCAAAAGCGCTCTGAAGTTCCTATACTTTCTAGCTAGAGAA
TAGGAACTTCCCGAGCGGCCGCGTGTTACAAGCTTGACTCCAGCGTAACTGGACTGCAATCAACTCACTG
GCTCACCTTCACGGGTGGGCCTTTCTTCGGTAGAAAATCAAAGGATCTTCTTGAGATCCTTTTTTTCTGC
GCGTAATCTGCTGCTTGCAAACAAAAAAACCACCGCTACCAGCGGTGGTTTGTTTGCCGGATCAAGAGCT
ACCAACTCTTTTTCCGAGGTAACTGGCTTCAGCAGAGCGCAGATACCAAATACTGTTCTTCTAGTGTAGC
CGTAGTTAGGCCACCACTTCAAGAACTCTGTAGCACCGCCTACATACCTCGCTCTGCTAATCCTGTTACC
AGTGGCTGCTGCCAGTGGCGATAAGTCGTGTCTTACCGGGTTGGACTCAAGACGATAGTTACCGGATAAG
GCGCAGCGGTCGGGCTGAACGGGGGGTTCGTGCACACAGCCCAGCTTGGAGCGAACGACCTACACCGAAC
TGAGATACCTACAGCGTGAGCTATGAGAAAGCGCCACGCTTCCCGAAGGGAGAAAGGCGGACAGGTATCC
GGTAAGCGGCAGGGTCGGAACAGGAGAGCGCACGAGGGAGCTTCCAGGGGTAAACGCCTGGTATCTTTAT
AGTCCTGTCGGGTTTCGCCACCTCTGACTTGAGCATCGATTTTTGTGATGCTCGTCAGGGGGGCGGAGCC
TATGGAAAAACGCCAGCAACGCAGAAAGGCCCACCCGAAGGTGAGCCAGGTGATTACATTTGGGCCCTCA
TCAGAGGTTTTCACCGTCATCACCGAAACGCGCGAGGCAGCTGCGGTAAAGCTCATCAGCGTGGTCGTGA
AGCGATTCACAGATGTCTGCCTGTTCATCCGCGTCCAGCTCGTTGAGTTTCTCCAGAAGCGTTAATGTCT
GGCTTCTGATAAAGCGGGCCATGTTAAGGGCGGTTTTTTCCTGTTTGGTCACTTACCAATGCTTAATCAG
TGAGGCACCTATCTCAGCGATCTGTCTATTTCGTTCATCCATAGTTGCCTGACTCCCCGTCGTGTAGATA
ACTACGATGCGGGAGGGCTTACCATCTGGCCCCAGTGCTGCAATGATACCGCGAGACCCACGCTCACCGG
CTCCAGATTTATCAGCAATAAACCAGCCAGCCGGGAGGGCCGAGCGCAGAAGTGATCCTGCAACTTTATC
CGCCTCCATCCAGTCTATTAATTGTTGCCGGGAAGCTAGAGTAAGTAGTTCGCCAGTTAATAGTTTGCGC
AACGTTGTTGCCATTGCTACAGGCATCGTGGTGTCACGCTCGTCGTTTGGTATGGCTTCATTCAGCTCCG
GTTCCCAACGATCAAGGCGAGTTACATGATCCCCCATGTTGTGCAAAAAAGCGGTTAGCTCCTTCGGTCC
TCCGATCGTTGCCAGAAGTAAGTTGGCCGCAGTGTTATCACTCATGGTTATGGCAGCACTGCATAATTCT
CTTACTGTCATGCCATCCGTGAGATGCTTTTCTGTGACTGGTGAGTACTCAACCAAGTCATTCTGAGAAT
AGTGTATGCGGCGACCGAGTTGCTCTTGCCCGGCGTCAATACGGGATAATACCGCGCCACATAGCAGAAC
TTTAAAAGTGCTCATCATTGGAAAACGTTCTTCGGGGCGTAAACTCTCAAGGATCTTACCGCTGTTGAGA
TCCAGTTCGATGTAACCCACTCGTGCACCCAACTGATCTTCAGCATCTTTTACTTTCACCAGCGTTTCTG
GGTGAGCAAAAACAGGAAGGCAAAATGCCGCAAAAAAGGGAATAAGGGCGACACGGAAATGTTGAATACT
CATTTTAGCTTCCTTAGCTCCTGAAAATCTCGATAACTCAAAAAATACGCCCGGTAGTGATCTTATTTCA
TTATGGTGAAAGTTGGAACCTCTTACGTGCCGATCAAGTCAAAAGCCTCCGGTCGGAGGCTTTTGACTTT
CTGCTATGGAGGTCAGGTATGATTTAAATGGTCAGTTAGA
